>Addgene plasmid #123731 | MTK3_016 | addgene full sequence | sequence record 248664 | Addgene NGS Result
AAGGATCTTCTTGAGATCCTTTTTTTCTGCGCGTAATCTGCTGCTTGCAAACAAAAAAACCACCGCTACC
AGCGGTGGTTTGTTTGCCGGATCAAGAGCTACCAACTCTTTTTCCGAAGGTAACTGGCTTCAGCAGAGCG
CAGATACCAAATACTGTTCTTCTAGTGTAGCCGTAGTTAGGCCACCACTTCAAGAACTCTGTAGCACCGC
CTACATACCTCGCTCTGCTAATCCTGTTACCAGTGGCTGCTGCCAGTGGCGATAAGTCGTGTCTTACCGG
GTTGGACTCAAGACGATAGTTACCGGATAAGGCGCAGCGGTCGGGCTGAACGGGGGGTTCGTGCACACAG
CCCAGCTTGGAGCGAACGACCTACACCGAACTGAGATACCTACAGCGTGAGCTATGAGAAAGCGCCACGC
TTCCCGAAGGGAGAAAGGCGGACAGGTATCCGGTAAGCGGCAGGGTCGGAACAGGAGAGCGCACGAGGGA
GCTTCCAGGGGGAAACGCCTGGTATCTTTATAGTCCTGTCGGGTTTCGCCACCTCTGACTTGAGCGTCGA
TTTTTGTGATGCTCGTCAGGGGGGCGGAGCCTATGGAAAAACGCCAGCAACGCGGCCTTTTTACGGTTCC
TGGCCTTTTGCTGGCCTTTTGCTCACATGTTCTTTCCTGCGTTATCCCCTGATTCTGTGGATAACCGTAG
TCGGTCTCATATGTACCCATACGATGTTCCCGACTACGCCACCTTGCACAGTAACAGTACAACCTCGCCT
TTGTTTCCCAACATCAGCTCTTCCTGGGTGCACAGTCCCTCGGAGGCAGGGCTGCCCTTGGGGACAGTCA
CTCAGTTGGGCAGCTACAACATTTCACAAGAAACTGGGAATTTCTCCTCAAACGACACCTCCAGCGACCC
TCTCGGGGGTCACACCATCTGGCAAGTGGTCTTCATTGCCTTCTTAACTGGCTTCCTGGCATTGGTGACC
ATCATTGGCAACATCCTTGTCATTGTGGCCTTCAAGGTCAACAAACAGCTGAAGACAGTCAACAACTACT
TCCTCTTAAGCCTGGCCTGTGCAGACCTGATCATCGGGGTCATTTCCATGAACCTGTTCACTACCTACAT
CATTATGAACCGTTGGGCACTGGGGAACTTAGCCTGCGACCTCTGGCTCTCCATTGACTGTGTGGCCAGC
AATGCCTCTGTCATGAATCTGCTGGTCATCAGCTTTGACAGGTACTTTTCCATCACTTCTCCATTCCGCT
ACCAGAGCCTGATGACCAGGGCTCGAGCTGGTGTGATGATTGGTCTGGCTTGGGTCATCTCCTTTGTCCT
ATGGGCTCCTGCCATCTTGTTCTGGCAATACTTTGTAGGGAAGAGAACTGTGCCCCCAGGAGAATGTTTC
ATTCAGTTTCTGAGTGAGCCCACCATCACCTTCGGCACGGCGATCGCTGGCTTTTACATGCCTGTCACCA
TCATGACTATTTTATACTGGCGGGTGTACCGGGAGGCCAAGGAGCAGATCAGGAAGATCGACCGCTGCGA
GGGCCGGTTCTATGGCAGCCAGGAGCAGCCGCAGCCACCCCCGCTCCCCCAACACCAGCCCATCCTCGGC
AACGGCCGTGCCAGCAAGAGGAAGACGTCCCGTGTCATGGCCATGAGGGAACACAAAGCTCTGCAGACGC
TCAGTGCCATCTTGCTAGCCTTCATCATCACGTGGACCCCCTACAACATCATGGTCCTGGTGAACACCTT
CTGTGACAGCTGCATACCCAAAACCTATTGGAATCTGGGCTACTGGCTGTGCTATATCAACAGCACCGTG
AACCCTGTGTGCTATGCCCTGTGCAACAAAACATTCAGAACCACCTTCAAGACGCTCCTCTTGTGCCAGT
GTGACAAAAGGAAGAGGCGCAAACAGCAGTACCAGCAGAGACAGTCGGTCATTTTTCACAAGCGAGTGCC
GGAGCAGGCCTTGGGATCCTGAGACCAGACCAATAAAAAACGCCCGGCGGCAACCGAGCGTTCTGAACAA
ATCCAGATGGAGTTCTGAGGTCATTACTGGATCTATCAACAGGAGTCCAAGCGAGCTCGATATCAAATTA
CGCCCCGCCCTGCCACTCATCGCAGTACTGTTGTAATTCATTAAGCATTCTGCCGACATGGAAGCCATCA
CAAACGGCATGATGAACCTGAATCGCCAGCGGCATCAGCACCTTGTCGCCTTGCGTATAATATTTGCCCA
TGGTGAAAACGGGGGCGAAGAAGTTGTCCATATTGGCCACGTTTAAATCAAAACTGGTGAAACTCACCCA
GGGATTGGCTGAAACGAAAAACATATTCTCAATAAACCCTTTAGGGAAATAGGCCAGGTTTTCACCGTAA
CACGCCACATCTTGCGAATATATGTGTAGAAACTGCCGGAAATCGTCGTGGTATTCACTCCAGAGCGATG
AAAACGTTTCAGTTTGCTCATGGAAAACGGTGTAACAAGGGTGAACACTATCCCATATCACCAGCTCACC
GTCTTTCATTGCCATACGAAATTCCGGATGAGCATTCATCAGGCGGGCAAGAATGTGAATAAAGGCCGGA
TAAAACTTGTGCTTATTTTTCTTTACGGTCTTTAAAAAGGCCGTAATATCCAGCTGAACGGTCTGGTTAT
AGGTACATTGAGCAACTGACTGAAATGCCTCAAAATGTTCTTTACGATGCCATTGGGATATATCAACGGT
GGTATATCCAGTGATTTTTTTCTCCATTTTAGCTTCCTTAGCTCCTGAAAATCTCGATAACTCAAAAAAT
ACGCCCGGTAGTGATCTTATTTCATTATGGTGAAAGTTGGAACCTCTTACGTGCCCGATCAATCATGACC
AAAATCCCTTAACGTGAGTTTTCGTTCCACTGAGCGTCAGACCCCGTAGAAAAGATCA
Features (pLannotate 1.2.2; 6 found; start..end, strand, type, name):
     11..599     +  rep_origin     ori: high-copy-number ColE1/pMB1/pBR322/pUC origin of replication
    714..736     +  CDS            3xHA (fragment): three tandem HA epitope tags
    741..1973    +  CDS            Chrm3 (fragment): ACM3_RAT - Also known as Chrm-3. Experimental evidence at protein level: Swiss-Prot protein existence level 1. The muscarinic acetylcholine receptor mediates various cellular responses, including inhibition of adenylate cyclase, breakdown of phosphoinositides and modulation of potassium channels through the action of G proteins. Primary transducing effect is Pi turnover. From Rattus norvegicus (Rat).
   1993..2027    -  terminator     lambda t0 terminator: minimal transcription terminator from phage lambda (Scholtissek and Grosse, 1987)
   2101..2757    -  CDS            cat: CAT_ECOLX - Experimental evidence at protein level: Swiss-Prot protein existence level 1. This enzyme is an effector of chloramphenicol resistance in bacteria. From Escherichia coli. This protein is used as a marker in many commonly used cloning vectors, such as pACYC184.
   2758..2855    -  promoter       cat promoter: promoter of the E. coli cat gene encoding chloramphenicol acetyltransferase
