[The description below was written by a language model from this plasmid's Addgene catalogue record and pLannotate feature annotations shown in this document.]
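Description:
MTK3_016 is a small (about 2.9 kb) part plasmid from the Mammalian Toolkit (MTK), a modular hierarchical cloning system for assembling genetic circuits for mammalian cells. It is built on the MTK0_027 part-entry backbone and, although catalogued as a mammalian expression vector, it is essentially a bacterial storage plasmid. The annotated backbone consists of a high-copy ColE1/pUC-type origin of replication and a chloramphenicol acetyltransferase (cat) gene driven by its native promoter, followed by a lambda t0 terminator. No mammalian promoter, polyadenylation signal or mammalian selection marker is annotated, which is consistent with a part meant to be combined with separate regulatory parts in later assembly steps.

The insert is rM3D(Gs), a synthetic Gs-coupled designer receptor derived from the rat M3 muscarinic acetylcholine receptor. The feature table detects it as a Chrm3 fragment of roughly 1.2 kb, preceded by a short match to an HA epitope sequence, suggesting an N-terminal HA tag for detection. The match is only partial, and the record does not otherwise describe the tag. Engineered muscarinic receptors of this family are generally used as chemogenetic tools that respond to a synthetic ligand rather than acetylcholine, with the Gs version signalling toward cAMP production.

The coding sequence was inserted using BsmBI sites that were destroyed in the process, and it occupies the Type 3 position, which the MTK generally reserves for coding sequences. The plasmid is therefore used as a donor of the rM3D(Gs) open reading frame when building transcriptional units with chosen promoters and terminators for mammalian synthetic biology applications.
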