Addgene plasmid #123731: MTK3_016
Purpose: Encodes Gs-coupled rM3D as a Type 3 part to be used in the MTK system
Depositing lab: Hana El-Samad. Depositing organization: University of California, San Francisco (UCSF). Publication: A Toolkit for Rapid Modular Construction of Biological Circuits in Mammalian Cells. Fonseca JP, Bonny AR, Kumar GR, Ng AH, Town J, Wu QC, Aslankoohi E, Chen SY, Dods G, Harrigan P, Osimiri LC, Kistler AL, El-Samad H. ACS Synth Biol. 2019 Nov 15;8(11):2593-2606. doi: 10.1021/acssynbio.9b00322. Epub 2019 Nov 5. PubMed 31686495.
Backbone
  Vector backbone: MTK0_027
  Vector type: Mammalian Expression
Growth in bacteria
  Bacterial resistance: Chloramphenicol, 25 μg/mL
  Growth temperature: 37°C
  Growth strain: DH5alpha
  Copy number: Unknown
Gene/Insert
  Gene/Insert name: rM3D(Gs)
  Species: Synthetic
  Cloning method: Restriction Enzyme; 5′ cloning site BsmBI (destroyed during cloning); 3′ cloning site BsmBI (destroyed during cloning)
Terms and licenses: Academic/Nonprofit Terms; Industry Terms: Not Available to Industry
Depositor comments: Type 3 parts are generally reserved for coding sequences in the MTK. Coding sequence from https://doi.org/10.1073/pnas.0700293104 Please visit https://www.biorxiv.org/content/10.1101/506188v2 for BioRxiv preprint
How to cite: MTK3_016 was a gift from Hana El-Samad (Addgene plasmid # 123731 ; http://n2t.net/addgene:123731 ; RRID:Addgene_123731)
